>Addgene plasmid #232123 | JDW 1031 (pME_V5_LEF1_P2A_H2A_mCherry) | addgene full sequence | sequence record 462711 | Addgene NGS Result
CTTTCCTGCGTTATCCCCTGATTCTGTGGATAACCGTATTACCGCCTTTGAGTGAGCTGATACCGCTCGC
CGCAGCCGAACGACCGAGCGCAGCGAGTCAGTGAGCGAGGAAGCGGAAGAGCGCCCAATACGCAAACCGC
CTCTCCCCGCGCGTTGGCCGATTCATTAATGCAGCTGGCACGACAGGTTTCCCGACTGGAAAGCGGGCAG
TGAGCGCAACGCAATTAATACGCGTACCGCTAGCCAGGAAGAGTTTGTAGAAACGCAAAAAGGCCATCCG
TCAGGATGGCCTTCTGCTTAGTTTGATGCCTGGCAGTTTATGGCGGGCGTCCTGCCCGCCACCCTCCGGG
CCGTTGCTTCACAACGTTCAAATCCGCTCCCGGCGGATTTGTCCTACTCAGGAGAGCGTTCACCGACAAA
CAACAGATAAAACGAAAGGCCCAGTCTTCCGACTGAGCCTTTCGTTTTATTTGATGCCTGGCAGTTCCCT
ACTCTCGCGTTAACGCTAGCATGGATGTTTTCCCAGTCACGACGTTGTAAAACGACGGCCAGTCTTAAGC
TCGGGCCCCAAATAATGATTTTATTTTGACTGATAGTGACCTGTTCGTTGCAACAAATTGATGAGCAATG
CTTTTTTATAATGCCAACTTTGTACAAAAAAGCAGGCTGGATCCGCCACCATGGGTAAGCCTATCCCTAA
CCCTCTCCTCGGTCTCGATTCTACGGGTGGTGCTGGTGGTATGCCCCAACTCTCCGGAGGAGGTGGCGGC
GGCGGGGGGGACCCGGAACTCTGCGCCACGGACGAGATGATCCCCTTCAAGGACGAGGGCGATCCTCAGA
AGGAAAAGATCTTCGCCGAGATCAGTCATCCCGAAGAGGAAGGCGATTTAGCTGACATCAAGTCTTCCTT
GGTGAACGAGTCTGAAATCATCCCGGCCAGCAACGGACACGAGGTGGCCAGACAAGCACAAACCTCTCAG
GAGCCCTACCACGACAAGGCCAGAGAACACCCCGATGACGGAAAGCATCCAGATGGAGGCCTCTACAACA
AGGGACCCTCCTACTCGAGTTATTCCGGGTACATAATGATGCCAAATATGAATAACGACCCATACATGTC
AAATGGATCTCTTTCTCCACCCATCCCGAGAACATCAAATAAAGTGCCCGTGGTGCAGCCATCCCATGCG
GTCCATCCTCTCACCCCCCTCATCACTTACAGTGACGAGCACTTTTCTCCAGGATCACACCCGTCACACA
TCCCATCAGATGTCAACTCCAAACAAGGCATGTCCAGACATCCTCCAGCTCCTGATATCCCTACTTTTTA
TCCCTTGTCTCCGGGTGGTGTTGGACAGATCACCCCACCTCTTGGCTGGCAAGGTCAGCCTGTATATCCC
ATCACGGGTGGATTCAGGCAACCCTACCCATCCTCACTGTCAGTCGACACTTCCATGTCCAGGTTTTCCC
ATCATATGATTCCCGGTCCTCCTGGTCCCCACACAACTGGCATCCCTCATCCAGCTATTGTAACACCTCA
GGTCAAACAGGAACATCCCCACACTGACAGTGACCTAATGCACGTGAAGCCTCAGCATGAACAGAGAAAG
GAGCAGGAGCCAAAAAGACCTCACATTAAGAAGCCTCTGAATGCTTTTATGTTATACATGAAAGAAATGA
GAGCGAATGTCGTTGCTGAGTGTACTCTAAAAGAAAGTGCAGCTATCAACCAGATTCTTGGCAGAAGGTG
GCATGCCCTCTCCCGTGAAGAGCAGGCTAAATATTATGAATTAGCACGGAAAGAAAGACAGCTACATATG
CAGCTTTATCCAGGCTGGTCTGCAAGAGACAATTATGGTAAGAAAAAGAAGAGGAAGAGAGAGAAACTAC
AGGAATCTGCATCAGGTACAGGTCCAAGAATGACAGCTGCCTACATCTGCGGTACCGGAGCCACTAACTT
CTCCCTGTTGAAACAAGCAGGGGATGTCGAAGAGAATCCCGGGCCACCTAGGATGGCAGGTGGAAAAGCA
GGTAAAGACAGTGGAAAAGCCAAGACGAAAGCCGTCTCCAGATCTCAGAGAGCTGGTCTGCAGTTCCCTG
TAGGTCGTATCCACAGGCACCTGAAGACACGAACCACCAGCCATGGCCGTGTCGGAGCTACAGCTGCGGT
TTACAGTGCTGCTATCCTGGAGTATCTCACCGCTGAGGTGCTGGAGTTGGCTGGAAACGCTTCTAAGGAT
CTGAAGGTGAAGCGAATCACTCCCAGACATTTACAGCTGGCCATCCGCGGAGACGAGGAGCTGGACTCGC
TTATCAAGGCCACCATTGCTGGAGGAGGAGTCATTCCTCACATCCACAAGTCTCTGATTGGTAAGAAGGG
CCAGCAGAAAACCGCAGGGGGGATGGTGAGCAAGGGCGAGGAGGACAACATGGCCATCATCAAGGAGTTC
ATGCGCTTCAAGGTGCACATGGAGGGCTCCGTGAACGGCCACGAGTTCGAGATCGAGGGCGAGGGCGAGG
GCCGCCCCTACGAGGGCACCCAGACCGCCAAGCTGAAGGTGACCAAGGGCGGCCCCCTGCCCTTCGCCTG
GGACATCCTGTCCCCTCAGTTCATGTACGGCTCCAAGGCCTACGTGAAGCACCCCGCCGACATCCCCGAC
TACTTGAAGCTGTCCTTCCCCGAGGGCTTCAAGTGGGAGCGCGTGATGAACTTCGAGGACGGCGGCGTGG
TGACCGTGACCCAGGACTCCTCCCTGCAGGACGGCGAGTTCATCTACAAGGTGAAGCTGCGCGGCACCAA
CTTCCCCTCCGACGGCCCCGTAATGCAGAAGAAGACCATGGGCTGGGAGGCCTCCTCCGAGCGGATGTAC
CCCGAGGACGGCGCCCTGAAGGGCGAGATCAAGCAGAGGCTGAAGCTGAAGGACGGCGGCCACTACGACG
CCGAGGTCAAGACCACCTACAAGGCCAAGAAGCCCGTGCAGCTGCCCGGCGCCTACAACGTCAACATCAA
GCTGGACATCACCTCCCACAACGAGGACTACACCATCGTGGAACAGTACGAGCGCGCCGAGGGCCGCCAC
TCCACCGGCGGCATGGACGAGCTGTACAAGTAATGATAGCTCGAGAGATCTCCCAGCTTTCTTGTACAAA
GTTGGCATTATAAGAAAGCATTGCTTATCAATTTGTTGCAACGAACAGGTCACTATCAGTCAAAATAAAA
TCATTATTTGCCATCCAGCTGATATCCCCTATAGTGAGTCGTATTACATGGTCATAGCTGTTTCCTGGCA
GCTCTGGCCCGTGTCTCAAAATCTCTGATGTTACATTGCACAAGATAAAAATATATCATCATGAACAATA
AAACTGTCTGCTTACATAAACAGTAATACAAGGGGTGTTATGAGCCATATTCAACGGGAAACGTCGAGGC
CGCGATTAAATTCCAACATGGATGCTGATTTATATGGGTATAAATGGGCTCGCGATAATGTCGGGCAATC
AGGTGCGACAATCTATCGCTTGTATGGGAAGCCCGATGCGCCAGAGTTGTTTCTGAAACATGGCAAAGGT
AGCGTTGCCAATGATGTTACAGATGAGATGGTCAGACTAAACTGGCTGACGGAATTTATGCCTCTTCCGA
CCATCAAGCATTTTATCCGTACTCCTGATGATGCATGGTTACTCACCACTGCGATCCCCGGAAAAACAGC
ATTCCAGGTATTAGAAGAATATCCTGATTCAGGTGAAAATATTGTTGATGCGCTGGCAGTGTTCCTGCGC
CGGTTGCATTCGATTCCTGTTTGTAATTGTCCTTTTAACAGCGATCGCGTATTTCGTCTCGCTCAGGCGC
AATCACGAATGAATAACGGTTTGGTTGATGCGAGTGATTTTGATGACGAGCGTAATGGCTGGCCTGTTGA
ACAAGTCTGGAAAGAAATGCATAAACTTTTGCCATTCTCACCGGATTCAGTCGTCACTCATGGTGATTTC
TCACTTGATAACCTTATTTTTGACGAGGGGAAATTAATAGGTTGTATTGATGTTGGACGAGTCGGAATCG
CAGACCGATACCAGGATCTTGCCATCCTATGGAACTGCCTCGGTGAGTTTTCTCCTTCATTACAGAAACG
GCTTTTTCAAAAATATGGTATTGATAATCCTGATATGAATAAATTGCAGTTTCATTTGATGCTCGATGAG
TTTTTCTAATCAGAATTGGTTAATTGGTTGTAACACTGGCAGAGCATTACGCTGACTTGACGGGACGGCG
CAAGCTCATGACCAAAATCCCTTAACGTGAGTTACGCGTCGTTCCACTGAGCGTCAGACCCCGTAGAAAA
GATCAAAGGATCTTCTTGAGATCCTTTTTTTCTGCGCGTAATCTGCTGCTTGCAAACAAAAAAACCACCG
CTACCAGCGGTGGTTTGTTTGCCGGATCAAGAGCTACCAACTCTTTTTCCGAAGGTAACTGGCTTCAGCA
GAGCGCAGATACCAAATACTGTTCTTCTAGTGTAGCCGTAGTTAGGCCACCACTTCAAGAACTCTGTAGC
ACCGCCTACATACCTCGCTCTGCTAATCCTGTTACCAGTGGCTGCTGCCAGTGGCGATAAGTCGTGTCTT
ACCGGGTTGGACTCAAGACGATAGTTACCGGATAAGGCGCAGCGGTCGGGCTGAACGGGGGGTTCGTGCA
CACAGCCCAGCTTGGAGCGAACGACCTACACCGAACTGAGATACCTACAGCGTGAGCTATGAGAAAGCGC
CACGCTTCCCGAAGGGAGAAAGGCGGACAGGTATCCGGTAAGCGGCAGGGTCGGAACAGGAGAGCGCACG
AGGGAGCTTCCAGGGGGAAACGCCTGGTATCTTTATAGTCCTGTCGGGTTTCGCCACCTCTGACTTGAGC
GTCGATTTTTGTGATGCTCGTCAGGGGGGCGGAGCCTATGGAAAAACGCCAGCAACGCGGCCTTTTTACG
GTTCCTGGCCTTTTGCTGGCCTTTTGCTCACATGTT
Features (pLannotate 1.2.2; 13 found; start..end, strand, type, name):
    121..213     +  CDS            lacI (fragment): lac repressor; lacI; The lac repressor binds to the lac operator to inhibit transcription in E. coli. This inhibition can be relieved by adding lactose or isopropyl-β-D-thiogalactopyranoside (IPTG).
    268..295     -  terminator     rrnB T2 terminator: transcription terminator T2 from the E. coli rrnB gene
    427..470     +  terminator     rrnB T1 terminator: Escherichia coli rrnB; transcription terminator T1 from the E. coli rrnB gene
    517..553     -  CDS            lacZα (fragment): LacZα fragment of β-galactosidase; lacZ fragment
    569..668     +  protein_bind   attL1: mutant version of attL; recombination site for the Gateway® LR reaction LR Clonase™
    684..725     +  CDS            V5 tag: epitope tag from simian virus 5
    741..1937    +  CDS            LEF1: LEF1_HUMAN - Experimental evidence at protein level: Swiss-Prot protein existence level 1. [Isoform 5]: Transcriptionally activates the fibronectin promoter, binds to and represses transcription from the E-cadherin promoter in a CTNNB1-independent manner, and is involved in reducing cellular aggregation and increasing cell migration of pancreatic cancer cells. From Homo sapiens (Human).
   2013..2396    +  CDS            H2AZ2: H2AV_CHICK - Also known as H2AF. Experimental evidence at protein level: Swiss-Prot protein existence level 1. Variant histone H2A which replaces conventional H2A in a subset of nucleosomes. Nucleosomes wrap and compact DNA into chromatin, limiting DNA accessibility to the cellular machineries which require DNA as a template. Histones thereby play a central role in transcription regulation, DNA repair, DNA replication and chromosomal stability. DNA accessibility is regulated via a complex set of post- translational modifications of histones, also called histone code, and nucleosome remodeling.
   2403..3110    +  CDS            mCherry: mCherry is a basic (constitutively fluorescent) red fluorescent protein published in 2004, derived from Discosoma sp.. It is reported to be a very rapidly-maturing monomer with low acid sensitivity.
   3132..3230    -  protein_bind   attL2: mutant version of attL; recombination site for the Gateway® LR reaction LR Clonase™
   3248..3266    -  promoter       T7 promoter: promoter for bacteriophage T7 RNA polymerase
   3400..4209    +  CDS            KanR: aminoglycoside phosphotransferase; aph(3')-Ia; confers resistance to kanamycin in bacteria or G418 (Geneticin®) in eukaryotes
   4356..4944    +  rep_origin     ori: high-copy-number ColE1/pMB1/pBR322/pUC origin of replication
