[The description below was written by a language model from this plasmid's Addgene catalogue record and pLannotate feature annotations shown in this document.]
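Description:
JDW 1031 (pME_V5_LEF1_P2A_H2A_mCherry) is a Gateway middle entry clone of about 5 kb built on the pDONR 221 backbone. It is propagated in E. coli from a high-copy ColE1/pUC-type origin and selected with kanamycin through an aminoglycoside phosphotransferase (KanR) gene. The backbone also carries the rrnB T1 and T2 transcription terminators upstream of the cloning region, which insulate the insert from read-through transcription in bacteria. A T7 promoter lies just outside attL2, and short lacI and lacZα remnants were also annotated.

The payload sits between attL1 and attL2, the sites used in an LR Clonase reaction to move the cassette into a destination vector, in this case as the middle element of a multi-fragment assembly. It is a single open reading frame. An N-terminal V5 epitope tag is followed by human LEF1, a TCF/LEF-family transcription factor. Next comes a P2A self-cleaving peptide; this is stated in the catalogue entry but not annotated in the feature table, and presumably occupies the gap between LEF1 and the histone sequence. The frame ends with a histone H2A–mCherry fusion. The annotation software matched the histone portion to an H2A.Z-type variant (chicken H2AV), although the record does not state its species of origin.

Ribosomal skipping at P2A should yield V5-LEF1 and a separate chromatin-bound red reporter that labels the nuclei of expressing cells. No eukaryotic promoter or polyadenylation signal is present in the entry clone, so expression depends on elements supplied by the 5′ and 3′ entry clones and the destination vector. The construct serves as a modular building block for LEF1 expression vectors in which expressing cells can be identified by nuclear fluorescence and LEF1 can be detected through V5.
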