Addgene plasmid #232123: JDW 1031 (pME_V5_LEF1_P2A_H2A_mCherry)
Purpose: A middle entry gateway clone containing V5 tagged human LEF1 and an H2A tagged mCherry, separated by a P2A peptide cleavage sequence.
Depositing lab: Joshua Wythe. Depositing organization: University of Virginia. Publication: Defining the Transcriptional and Epigenetic Basis of Organotypic Endothelial Diversity in the Developing and Adult Mouse. Cantu Gutierrez ME, Hill MC, Largoza G, Martin JF, Wythe JD. bioRxiv 2021.11.15.468651 10.1101/2021.11.15.468651.
Backbone
  Vector backbone: pDONR 221
  Vector type: Gateway cloning
Growth in bacteria
  Bacterial resistance: Kanamycin, 50 μg/mL
  Growth temperature: 37°C
  Growth strain: NEB Stable
  Copy number: High Copy
Gene/Insert
  Gene/Insert name: LEF1
  Species: H. sapiens (human)
  Entrez Gene: LEF1 (a.k.a. LEF-1, TCF10, TCF1ALPHA, TCF7L3)
  Tag / fusion protein: V5 (N terminal on insert)
  Cloning method: Restriction Enzyme; 5′ cloning site unknown (unknown if destroyed)
Terms and licenses: Academic/Nonprofit Terms; Industry Terms: Not Available to Industry
How to cite: JDW 1031 (pME_V5_LEF1_P2A_H2A_mCherry) was a gift from Joshua Wythe (Addgene plasmid # 232123 ; http://n2t.net/addgene:232123 ; RRID:Addgene_232123)
